>Addgene plasmid #90308 | pRS313-Sad1-Wt | addgene full sequence | sequence record 178424 | Addgene NGS Result
ATGGAGGTTGATAACAAAAGGAGACATTCAGAAGATGAGTTAAAACAGGAGGCAGTAAAAAAGATAAAGT
CTCAGGAACCAAACTATGCCTATCTTGAGACTGTAGTAAGAGAAAAACTAGATTTCGATTCTGAGAAAAT
TTGCTGCATTACTCTGTCCCCTTTGAATGTATATTGTTGCCTCGTGTGTGGACATTATTATCAGGGGAGA
CATGAAAAGAGTCCTGCTTTCATACATTCAATTGATGAAAACCATCACGTCTTCTTGAATTTGACAAGTT
TGAAGTTTTACATGTTGCCGCAAAATGTCCAAATTTTACATGACGGTGAGGTTCAATTGTTGAACAGCAT
AAAATTTGCAGCTTATCCGACTTATTGTCCAAAAGATCTAGAAGATTTTCCGAGACAGTGTTTTGATTTG
AGCAATCGCACATATCTGAATGGATTTATAGGGTTCACCAATGCGGCAACTTATGACTATGCGCATAGTG
TATTGCTTTTGATATCGCACATGGTTCCAGTGCGGGACCACTTCCTACTGAATCATTTTGATAATCAAGG
GGAATTTATCAAAAGGTTATCCATATGTGTAAAGAAAATTTGGTCCCCTAAACTATTCAAACATCATCTT
TCAGTTGACGATTTTGTATCCTATTTGAAAGTTAGAGAAGGTTTAAATTTAAATCCTATAGACCCGCGTC
TCTTCCTTTTGTGGCTATTCAATAAAATTTGCTCGTCCTCGAACGACTTAAAGTCAATTTTAAACCATTC
TTGTAAAGGCAAAGTAAAGATAGCAAAAGTTGAAAATAAGCCTGAGGCCAGTGAGTCTGTTACAGGAAAA
GTCATTGTCAAACCATTTTGGGTTCTGACTCTCGATTTGCCGGAGTTTTCACCCTTTGAAGATGGCAACA
GCGTTGATGATCTCCCACAAATAAATATCACTAAATTATTGACTAAATTTACTAAGTCAAGAAGCTCCTC
TACTAGCACCGTTTTTGAACTAACGCGATTACCGCAGTTTTTAATATTTCATTTCAATAGGTTTGACCGT
AACAGTGATCATCCTGTCAAAAATAGAAACCAAACGTTGGTGGAATTTTCCAGTGAACTTGAAATTTTGC
ACGTCAAGTATCGCTTAAAAGCAAATGTGGTCCATGTGGTCATTAAACAACCATCCACAGATGGAAACGC
ATTTAATGGTGATGAAAAAAGCCATTGGATTACTCAGCTGTATGATAACAAAAGTGAAAAATGGATAGAA
ATAGATGGCATAAATACGACAGAGAGAGAAGCCGAGCTTTTATTTTTGAAGGAAACGTTTATACAAGTAT
GGGAAAAGCAAGAGTGAAAGAAAAGAAAGTAAAAAAAAAAATTGGCACTGGGACTACCAGTAGCCATTTC
ATTTTTACTGTTATTTAAGGAGCCTTTTCCCTCCTAACGCGTTTTCTCTTTCCCATTCATTCCATTAACT
ACTTCATTAGAATTTTTAGAAAAATACAATATAATATATATGTAGTGGGCTTTCTAGTTATTTAATGCAT
AATGACTTTATAAAATTTGTTTATTTAATTGCCACTGAATTAACACCCGCCGTCAGCACAGAAACAATAT
TGTTCTCTAGTGTCTCATCTGCTGTTTCGGAAAGGTGCTTCTTTGGATCTTGCCTACCAACGTATCTTGT
CTTAAGTTCTTCTTCGGTTAATTCCTTTTCCTCTTCTATTCTCTTAGAGTACTGTTCGGCTATCTTAACC
ATACTCTTTGTAGCAGCCAAATTTGATTCTTCTTTTTCTTCATAATCGTACATCTTAAGACCTGATTGCC
ACTGTTCTTTATGTAAGTTCATTAACATCTTGGTTTCCTTCGCGGTTTTATGATAATCAATATTTAAAGA
ATAGTAATGCCTATTCAGACCGTGAATTAAGGCTTGAATGTTGGCCTTGTTCAATAAGCCTGTGTTGGAG
GTTGTTTGTCTAGGCTCTAAGTTATTTATCAATGCGCCCGTGTCAATCAATCTAAAAGCATCGATGACAA
CTTTTCCCTTAACGGATTGAATAGGGTCAACAACGACAGCAACAGCTCTGCTGTTTAGTTGTTCAAAAGA
TTTTTGAGTATTAACATCAACAGAAGATAGCCAACAGCCAAACCCTGGATGAGAGTGGTACCAGCCAACG
ACCATTTGGTCTCTGCCCGTTTGTTTTAACATGTCCATCATCTTCGCTTGGAAAACATCATCGACAGCCT
CAACAGAAACTCCGCGGTGGAGCTCCAATTCGCCCTATAGTGAGTCGTATTACAATTCACTGGCCGTCGT
TTTACAACGTCGTGACTGGGAAAACCCTGGCGTTACCCAACTTAATCGCCTTGCAGCACATCCCCCTTTC
GCCAGCTGGCGTAATAGCGAAGAGGCCCGCACCGATCGCCCTTCCCAACAGTTGCGCAGCCTGAATGGCG
AATGG
[124 nt withheld, positions 2456-2579]
C
[91 nt withheld, positions 2581-2671]
A
[49 nt withheld, positions 2673-2721]
CCTTTGACGTTGGAGTCCACGTTCTTT
[37 nt withheld, positions 2749-2785]
ACCCTATCTCGGTCTATTCTTTTGATTTATAAGGGATTTTGCCGATTTCGGCCTATTGGTTAAAAAATGA
GCTGATTTAACAAAAATTTAACGCGAATTTTAACAAAATATTAACGCTTACAATTTCCTGATGCGGTATT
TTCTCCTTACGCATCTGTGCGGTATTTCACACCGCATAGATCCGTCGAGTTCAAGAGAAAAAAAAAGAAA
AAGCAAAAAGAAAAAAGGAAAGCGCGCCTCGTTCAGAATGACACGTATAGAATGATGCATTACCTTGTCA
TCTTCAGTATCATACTGTTCGTATACATACTTACTGACATTCATAGGTATACATATATACACATGTATAT
ATATCGTATGCTGCAGCTTTAAATAATCGGTGTCACTACATAAGAACACCTTTGGTGGAGGGAACATCGT
TGGTACCATTGGGCGAGGTGGCTTCTCTTATGGCAACCGCAAGAGCCTTGAACGCACTCTCACTACGGTG
ATGATCATTCTTGCCTCGCAGACAATCAACGTGGAGGGTAATTCTGCTAGCCTCTGCAAAGCTTTCAAGA
AAATGCGGGATCATCTCGCAAGAGAGATCTCCTACTTTCTCCCTTTGCAAACCAAGTTCGACAACTGCGT
ACGGCCTGTTCGAAAGATCTACCACCGCTCTGGAAAGTGCCTCATCCAAAGGCGCAAATCCTGATCCAAA
CCTTTTTACTCCACGCACGGCCCCTAGGGCCTCTTTAAAAGCTTGACCGAGAGCAATCCCGCAGTCTTCA
GTGGTGTGATGGTCGTCTATGTGTAAGTCACCAATGCACTCAACGATTAGCGACCAGCCGGAATGCTTGG
CCAGAGCATGTATCATATGGTCCAGAAACCCTATACCTGTGTGGACGTTAATCACTTGCGATTGTGTGGC
CTGTTCTGCTACTGCTTCTGCCTCTTTTTCTGGGAAGATCGAGTGCTCTATCGCTAGGGGACCACCCTTT
AAAGAGATCGCAATCTGAATCTTGGTTTCATTTGTAATACGCTTTACTAGGGCTTTCTGCTCTGTCATCT
TTGCCTTCGTTTATCTTGCCTGCTCATTTTTTAGTATATTCTTCGAAGAAATCACATTACTTTATATAAT
GTATAATTCATTATGTGATAATGCCAATCGCTAAGAAAAAAAAAGAGTCATCCGCTAGGTGGAAAAAAAA
AAATGAAAATCATTACCGAGGCATAAAAAAATATAGAGTGTACTAGAGGAGGCCAAGAGTAATAGAAAAA
GAAAATTGCGGGAAAGGACTGTGTTATGACTTCCCTGACTAATGCCGTGTTCAAACGATACCTGGCAGTG
ACTCCTAGCGCTCACCAAGCTCTTAAAACGGGAATTTATGGTGCACTCTCAGTACAATCTGCTCTGATGC
CGCATAGTTAAGCCAGCCCCGACACCCGCCAACACCCGCTGACGCGCCCTGACGGGCTTGTCTGCTCCCG
GCATCCGCTTACAGACAAGCTGTGACCGTCTCCGGGAGCTGCATGTGTCAGAGGTTTTCACCGTCATCAC
CGAAACGCGCGAGACGAAAGGGCCTCGTGATACGCCTATTTTTATAGGTTAATGTCATGATAATAATGGT
TTCTTAGGGTCCTTTTCATCACGTGCTATAAAAATAATTATAATTTAAATTTTTTAATATAAATATATAA
ATTAAAAATAGAAAGTAAAAAAAGAAATTAAAGAAAAAATAGTTTTTGTTTTCCGAAGATGTAAAAGACT
CTAGGGGGATCGCCAACAAATACTACCTTTTATCTTGCTCTTCCTGCTCTCAGGTATTAATGCCGAATTG
TTTCATCTTGTCTGTGTAGAAGACCACACACGAAAATCCTGTGATTTTACATTTTACTTATCGTTAATCG
AATGTATATCTATTTAATCTGCTTTTCTTGTCTAATAAATATATATGTAAAGTACGCTTTTTGTTGAAAT
TTTTTAAACCTTTGTTTATTTTTTTTTCTTCATTCCGTAACTCTTCTACCTTCTTTATTTACTTTCTAAA
ATCCAAATACAAAACATAAAAATAAATAAACACAGAGTAAATTCCCAAATTATTCCATCATTAAAAGATA
CGAGGCGCGTGTAAGTTACAGGCAAGCGATCCGTCAGGTGGCACTTTTCGGGGAAATGTGCGCGGAACCC
CTATTTGTTTATTTTTCTAAATACATTCAAATATGTATCCGCTCATGAGACAATAACCCTGATAAATGCT
TCAATAATATTGAAAAAGGAAGAGTATGAGTATTCAACATTTCCGTGTCGCCCTTATTCCCTTTTTTGCG
GCATTTTGCCTTCCTGTTTTTGCTCACCCAGAAACGCTGGTGAAAGTAAAAGATGCTGAAGATCAGTTGG
GTGCACGAGTGGGTTACATCGAACTGGATCTCAACAGCGGTAAGATCCTTGAGAGTTTTCGCCCCGAAGA
ACGTTTTCCAATGATGAGCACTTTTAAAGTTCTGCTATGTGGCGCGGTATTATCCCGTATTGACGCCGGG
CAAGAGCAACTCGGTCGCCGCATACACTATTCTCAGAATGACTTGGTTGAGTACTCACCAGTCACAGAAA
AGCATCTTACGGATGGCATGACAGTAAGAGAATTATGCAGTGCTGCCATAACCATGAGTGATAACACTGC
GGCCAACTTACTTCTGACAACGATCGGAGGACCGAAGGAGCTAACCGCTTTTTTGCACAACATGGGGGAT
CATGTAACTCGCCTTGATCGTTGGGAACCGGAGCTGAATGAAGCCATACCAAACGACGAGCGTGACACCA
CGATGCCTGTAGCAATGGCAACAACGTTGCGCAAACTATTAACTGGCGAACTACTTACTCTAGCTTCCCG
GCAACAATTAATAGACTGGATGGAGGCGGATAAAGTTGCAGGACCACTTCTGCGCTCGGCCCTTCCGGCT
GGCTGGTTTATTGCTGATAAATCTGGAGCCGGTGAGCGTGGGTCTCGCGGTATCATTGCAGCACTGGGGC
CAGATGGTAAGCCCTCCCGTATCGTAGTTATCTACACGACGGGGAGTCAGGCAACTATGGATGAACGAAA
TAGACAGATCGCTGAGATAGGTGCCTCACTGATTAAGCATTGGTAACTGTCAGACCAAGTTTACTCATAT
ATACTTTAGATTGATTTAAAACTTCATTTTTAATTTAAAAGGATCTAGGTGAAGATCCTTTTTGATAATC
TCATGACCAAAATCCCTTAACGTGAGTTTTCGTTCCACTGAGCGTCAGACCCCGTAGAAAAGATCAAAGG
ATCTTCTTGAGATCCTTTTTTTCTGCGCGTAATCTGCTGCTTGCAAACAAAAAAACCACCGCTACCAGCG
GTGGTTTGTTTGCCGGATCAAGAGCTACCAACTCTTTTTCCGAAGGTAACTGGCTTCAGCAGAGCGCAGA
TACCAAATACTGTTCTTCTAGTGTAGCCGTAGTTAGGCCACCACTTCAAGAACTCTGTAGCACCGCCTAC
ATACCTCGCTCTGCTAATCCTGTTACCAGTGGCTGCTGCCAGTGGCGATAAGTCGTGTCTTACCGGGTTG
GACTCAAGACGATAGTTACCGGATAAGGCGCAGCGGTCGGGCTGAACGGGGGGTTCGTGCACACAGCCCA
GCTTGGAGCGAACGACCTACACCGAACTGAGATACCTACAGCGTGAGCTATGAGAAAGCGCCACGCTTCC
CGAAGGGAGAAAGGCGGACAGGTATCCGGTAAGCGGCAGGGTCGGAACAGGAGAGCGCACGAGGGAGCTT
CCAGGGGGAAACGCCTGGTATCTTTATAGTCCTGTCGGGTTTCGCCACCTCTGACTTGAGCGTCGATTTT
TGTGATGCTCGTCAGGGGGGCGGAGCCTATGGAAAAACGCCAGCAACGCGGCCTTTTTACGGTTCCTGGC
CTTTTGCTGGCCTTTTGCTCACATGTTCTTTCCTGCGTTATCCCCTGATTCTGTGGATAACCGTATTACC
GCCTTTGAGTGAGCTGATACCGCTCGCCGCAGCCGAACGACCGAGCGCAGCGAGTCAGTGAGCGAGGAAG
CGGAAGAGCGCCCAATACGCAAACCGCCTCTCCCCGCGCGTTGGCCGATTCATTAATGCAGCTGGCACGA
CAGGTTTCCCGACTGGAAAGCGGGCAGTGAGCGCAACGCAATTAATGTGAGTTAGCTCACTCATTAGGCA
CCCCAGGCTTTACACTTTATGCTTCCGGCTCGTATGTTGTGTGGAATTGTGAGCGGATAACAATTTCACA
CAGGAAACAGCTATGACCATGATTACGCCAAGCTCGAAATTAACCCTCACTAAAGGGAACAAAAGCTGGT
ACCGGGCCCCCCCTCGAGGTCGACGGTATCGATAAGCTTGATATCGAATTCATCAATGTCAAACACTCTC
ATTGCCTCATCCAAACTCAAAGGCATACCGCTCCATATGACATCTTCTTCATCGATGTTTGGCAAAAACA
ATGTCAGCTTATCTGTGCTACAGTTAAACAATATCGCCGAAGCAGGTATATCAACACCTGACAAATGATA
AAAATATCTATTCTGTCTAAAATCTTTGTTGGTGTCACAATACTTGTTTCCCTCTAATTCTTCACCAGCA
ATAAAAAATGCTGTGGATATCTTTGATAGCTTCGGATTGCGATTTAACAACAAATCTTTAACCCTCAAGT
TATGTTCTTTCGCAGGATACTTATGATTTCTTATCTTGACCGGAATTTCATTTACGTTTGCTACCTCGCC
CATTTCTTCCCCTTTTTCTTTACTGTAATAATACTTATCTTTGTACTCTGGCTGTAAAATTCCTCTTGTT
CTTTGCCGTTCTCCACGTTTGAAATACTTCACCAAGCCAAAGAAAAACACCAGGGATCCGAAAACAACAA
GAGAGATTGGTTCAAGGCACATCACTCCAACAACAGATCAGGTATATACCTATATTTCCCAGGTTTTCCT
ACAGCTCGACCTGGAAAAAAGATGACACAGTTTCTGAAGAATCGCCGTAGCGGAAAGTGTCAATTGAACC
TCCCTCGCGTATAGTAAGCAATGCCAAAAAAAAAAAAAAACTGGAAAATCTTGATAAAAAAATGACGAAA
TAGGAAAAAAAATTGGCAGCAATCTAACCATGCTCTTCATGGTTCATCATTTAGTGGGCGTTAACCTAAA
GCGCTGTTTATA
Features (pLannotate 1.2.2; 23 found; start..end, strand, type, name):
      1..1344    +  CDS            SAD1: SAD1_YEAST - Experimental evidence at protein level: Swiss-Prot protein existence level 1. Promotes the assembly of newly synthesized U4 snRNA into the U4/U6 snRNP particle. Required for splicing of pre-mRNA. From Saccharomyces cerevisiae (strain ATCC 204508 / S288c) (Baker's yeast).
   1564..2253    -  CDS            RPN11 (fragment): RPN11_YEAST - Also known as MPR1. Experimental evidence at protein level: Swiss-Prot protein existence level 1. Component of the lid subcomplex of the 26S proteasome, a multiprotein complex involved in the ATP-dependent degradation of ubiquitinated proteins. RPN11 is the only catalytically active member of the lid and serves as the essential deubiquitinase of the proteasome. From Saccharomyces cerevisiae (strain ATCC 204508 / S288c) (Baker's yeast).
   2274..2292    -  promoter       T7 promoter: promoter for bacteriophage T7 RNA polymerase
   2295..2452    +  CDS            lacZα (fragment): LacZα fragment of β-galactosidase; lacZ fragment
   2456..2884    +  rep_origin     f1 ori (sequence partly withheld): f1 bacteriophage origin of replication; arrow indicates direction of (+) strand synthesis
   2912..2963    -  misc_feature   bom (fragment): basis of mobility region from pBR322
   3171..3833    -  CDS            HIS3: imidazoleglycerol-phosphate dehydratase, required for histidine biosynthesis; S. cerevisiae HIS3; yeast auxotrophic marker
   3834..4021    -  promoter       HIS3 promoter: S. cerevisiae HIS3
   4071..4151    +  CDS            MRM1 (fragment): MRM1_YEAST - Also known as PET56 From Saccharomyces cerevisiae (strain ATCC 204508 / S288c) (Baker's yeast).
   4152..4201    -  misc_feature   bom (fragment): basis of mobility region from pBR322
   4303..4338    -  CDS            rop (fragment): Rop protein, which maintains plasmids at low copy number; rop
   4413..4916    +  misc_feature   CEN/ARS: S. cerevisiae CEN6 centromere fused to an autonomously replicating sequence
   4946..5050    +  promoter       AmpR promoter: bla
   5051..5911    +  CDS            AmpR: β-lactamase; bla; confers resistance to ampicillin, carbenicillin, and related antibiotics
   6082..6670    +  rep_origin     ori: high-copy-number ColE1/pMB1/pBR322/pUC origin of replication
   6853..6945    +  CDS            lacI (fragment): lac repressor; lacI; The lac repressor binds to the lac operator to inhibit transcription in E. coli. This inhibition can be relieved by adding lactose or isopropyl-β-D-thiogalactopyranoside (IPTG).
   6958..6979    +  protein_bind   CAP binding site: CAP binding activates transcription in the presence of cAMP. E. coli catabolite activator protein
   6994..7024    +  promoter       lac promoter: promoter for the E. coli lac operon
   7032..7048    +  protein_bind   lac operator: The lac repressor binds to the lac operator to inhibit transcription in E. coli. This inhibition can be relieved by adding lactose or isopropyl-β-D-thiogalactopyranoside (IPTG). lac repressor encoded by lacI
   7093..7111    +  promoter       T3 promoter: promoter for bacteriophage T3 RNA polymerase
   7123..7176    -  misc_feature   MCS (fragment): pBluescript multiple cloning site
   7174..7707    -  CDS            YFH6_YEAST (fragment): Experimental evidence at protein level: Swiss-Prot protein existence level 1. From Saccharomyces cerevisiae (strain ATCC 204508 / S288c) (Baker's yeast).
   7846..7866    +  terminator     LAC4 terminator (fragment): transcription terminator for Kluyveromyces lactis LAC4
