[The description below was written by a language model from this plasmid's Addgene catalogue record and pLannotate feature annotations shown in this document.]
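Description:
pRS313-Sad1-Wt is a yeast–E. coli shuttle plasmid built on pRS313, a low-copy centromeric vector for Saccharomyces cerevisiae. In yeast it is maintained through a CEN6/ARS element, which gives stable, near single-copy inheritance, and is selected by histidine prototrophy from the HIS3 marker driven by its own promoter. In bacteria it replicates from a ColE1/pUC-type origin and is selected with ampicillin via the β-lactamase gene. The backbone also retains the usual pBluescript-derived features: an f1 origin, the lac promoter/operator and a lacZα fragment, and T3 and T7 promoters flanking the cloning site.

The insert is the wild-type, untagged S. cerevisiae SAD1 gene (YFR005C), cloned as a genomic fragment. According to the depositor it includes about 800 bp upstream of the start codon and about 900 bp downstream of the stop codon, so expression presumably relies on the gene's native promoter and terminator rather than a heterologous yeast promoter; none is annotated. Consistent with this, the sequenced record of roughly 8 kb shows the SAD1 coding region flanked by partial reading frames of neighbouring chromosomal genes, a fragment of RPN11 downstream and a fragment of an uncharacterised open reading frame upstream. These are carried along with the flanking DNA and are incomplete.

Sad1 promotes assembly of U4 snRNA into the U4/U6 snRNP and is required for pre-mRNA splicing. The associated work describes it as a catalytically inactive deubiquitinase. The record gives the purpose only as yeast expression. The "Wt" name and native-context, low-copy design suit it to near-endogenous SAD1 expression, for example as a wild-type reference alongside mutant alleles, though this use is not stated.
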