Addgene plasmid #90308: pRS313-Sad1-Wt
Purpose: yeast expression
Depositing lab: Christine Guthrie. Depositing organization: University of California, San Francisco (UCSF). Publication: The crystal structure of S. cerevisiae Sad1, a catalytically inactive deubiquitinase that is broadly required for pre-mRNA splicing. Hadjivassiliou H, Rosenberg OS, Guthrie C. RNA. 2014 May;20(5):656-69. doi: 10.1261/rna.042838.113. Epub 2014 Mar 28. PubMed 24681967.
Backbone
  Vector backbone: pRS313
  Backbone size w/o insert (bp): 4967
  Vector type: Yeast Expression
  Selectable markers: HIS3
Growth in bacteria
  Bacterial resistance: Ampicillin, 100 μg/mL
  Growth temperature: 37°C
  Growth strain: DH5alpha
  Copy number: Unknown
Gene/Insert
  Gene/Insert name: SAD1 (alt name: YFR005C)
  Species: S. cerevisiae (budding yeast)
  Insert size (bp): 1346
  Tag / fusion protein: no tag
Terms and licenses: Academic/Nonprofit Terms; Industry Terms: Not Available to Industry
Depositor comments: SAD1 gene with 800 bp upstream of the start site and 900 bp downstream from the stop codon also included
How to cite: pRS313-Sad1-Wt was a gift from Christine Guthrie (Addgene plasmid # 90308 ; http://n2t.net/addgene:90308 ; RRID:Addgene_90308)
